>Addgene plasmid #12587 | pMSCV-TAP Raptor | addgene partial sequence | sequence record 19017 | 12587 with MSCV
TCTAGGGCGCCGGAATTAGATCAGGCACCATGGGCAGGCCTTGCGCAACACGATGAAGCCGTGGACAACA
AATTCAACAAAGAACAACAAAACGCGTTCTATGAGATCTTACATTTACCTAACTTAAACGAAGAACAACG
AAACGCCTTCATCCAAAGTTTAAAAGATGACCCAAGCCAAAGCGCTAACCTTTTAGCAGAAGCTAAAAAG
CTAAATGATGCTCAGGCGCCGAAAGTAGACAACAAATTCAACAAAGAACAACAAAACGCGTTCTATGAGA
TCTTACATTTACCTAACTTAAACGAAGAACAACGAAACGCCTTCATCCAAAGTTTAAAAGATGACCCAAG
CCAAAGCGCTAACCTTTTAGCAGAAGCTAAAAAGCTAAATGATGCTCAGGCGCCGAAAGTAGACGCGAAT
TGTGATATACCTACAACTGCTTCTGAAAATTTATATTTTCAAGGTGAACTAAAGAGAAGATGGAAAAAGA
ATTTCATAGCCGTCTCAGCAGCCAACCGCTTTAAGAAAATCTCATCCTCCGGGGCACTTGGTGGTGGTGG
TGGTCCCTCGACGATGGAGTCCGAAATGCTGCAATCGCCTCTTCTGGGCCTGGGGGAGGAAGATGAGGCT
GATCTTACAGACTGGAACCTACCTTTGGCTTTTATGAAAAAGAGGCACTGTGAGAAAATTG
