[The description below was written by a language model from this plasmid's Addgene catalogue record.]
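Description:
pMSCV-TAP Raptor is a retroviral mammalian expression plasmid built on the commercial pMSCV (murine stem cell virus) backbone, recorded as about 6.3 kb without the insert. It is maintained in E. coli as a high-copy plasmid under ampicillin selection, and it carries a puromycin marker for selecting transduced or transfected mammalian cells. No feature table accompanies the record, so individual elements such as the LTRs, packaging signal and the promoter driving the puromycin gene are not itemised. In MSCV-type vectors generally, the 5′ LTR drives transcription of the insert, and the packaging signal allows the vector RNA to be incorporated into retroviral particles when the plasmid is introduced into a packaging cell line.

The payload is human Raptor (RPTOR, also known as KOG1 or Mip1), the regulatory-associated protein of mTOR and a defining subunit of mTOR complex 1. The coding sequence was inserted by restriction cloning, with a 5′ XhoI/SalI junction that was destroyed in the process and an intact EcoRI site at the 3′ end. This places it in frame behind a tandem affinity purification (TAP) tag supplied by the backbone, giving an N-terminally TAP-tagged protein. The exact composition of the TAP tag is not stated.

The design suits stable, puromycin-selected expression of tagged Raptor through retroviral transduction, followed by sequential affinity purification of Raptor and its associated proteins. This fits the associated publication, which examined the composition of mTOR complexes, specifically mSin1 and its isoforms in mTORC2. The record does not describe how this particular plasmid was used in that work.
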