Addgene plasmid #12587: pMSCV-TAP Raptor
Depositing lab: David Sabatini. Depositing organization: Whitehead Institute for Biomedical Research. Publication: mSin1 is necessary for Akt/PKB phosphorylation, and its isoforms define three distinct mTORC2s. Frias MA, Thoreen CC, Jaffe JD, Schroder W, Sculley T, Carr SA, Sabatini DM. Curr Biol. 2006 Sep 19;16(18):1865-70. doi: 10.1016/j.cub.2006.08.001. Epub 2006 Aug 17. PubMed 16919458.
Backbone
  Vector backbone: pMSCV
  Backbone manufacturer: Clontech
  Backbone size w/o insert (bp): 6300
  Vector type: Mammalian Expression, Retroviral
  Selectable markers: Puromycin
Growth in bacteria
  Bacterial resistance: Ampicillin, 100 μg/mL
  Growth temperature: 37°C
  Growth strain: DH5alpha
  Copy number: High Copy
Gene/Insert
  Gene/Insert name: Raptor
  Species: H. sapiens (human)
  Entrez Gene: RPTOR (a.k.a. KOG1, Mip1)
  Tag / fusion protein: TAP (N terminal on backbone)
  Cloning method: Restriction Enzyme; 5′ cloning site XhoI/SalI (destroyed during cloning); 3′ cloning site EcoRI (not destroyed)
  Sequencing primers: 5′ MSCV primer
Terms and licenses: Academic/Nonprofit Terms; Industry Terms: Not Available to Industry
Depositor comments: See author's map for more information.
How to cite: pMSCV-TAP Raptor was a gift from David Sabatini (Addgene plasmid # 12587 ; http://n2t.net/addgene:12587 ; RRID:Addgene_12587)
